>Addgene plasmid #246814 | pGGE-AtREF6jmj | addgene full sequence | sequence record 494316 | Addgene NGS Result
GACGAAAGGGCCTCGTGATACGCCTATTTTTATAGGTTAATGTCATGATAATAATGGTTTCTTAGACGTC
AGGTGGCACTTTTCGGGGAAATGTGCGCGGAACCCCTATTTGTTTATTTTTCTAAATACATTCAAATATG
TATCCGCTCATGAGACAATAACCCTGATAAATGCTTCAATAATATTGAAAAAGGAAGAGTATGAGTATTC
AACATTTCCGTGTCGCCCTTATTCCCTTTTTTGCGGCATTTTGCCTTCCTGTTTTTGCTCACCCAGAAAC
GCTGGTGAAAGTAAAAGATGCTGAAGATCAGTTGGGTGCACGAGTGGGTTACATCGAACTGGATCTCAAC
AGCGGTAAGATCCTTGAGAGTTTTCGCCCCGAAGAACGTTTTCCAATGATGAGCACTTTTAAAGTTCTGC
TATGTGGCGCGGTATTATCCCGTATTGACGCCGGGCAAGAGCAACTCGGTCGCCGCATACACTATTCTCA
GAATGACTTGGTTGAGTACTCACCAGTCACAGAAAAGCATCTTACGGATGGCATGACAGTAAGAGAATTA
TGCAGTGCTGCCATAACCATGAGTGATAACACTGCGGCCAACTTACTTCTGACAACGATCGGAGGACCGA
AGGAGCTAACCGCTTTTTTGCACAACATGGGGGATCATGTAACTCGCCTTGATCGTTGGGAACCGGAGCT
GAATGAAGCCATACCAAACGACGAGCGTGACACCACGATGCCTGTAGCAATGGCAACAACGTTGCGCAAA
CTATTAACTGGCGAACTACTTACTCTAGCTTCCCGGCAACAATTAATAGACTGGATGGAGGCGGATAAAG
TTGCAGGACCACTTCTGCGCTCGGCCCTTCCGGCTGGCTGGTTTATTGCTGATAAATCTGGAGCCGGTGA
GCGTGGCTCTCGAGGTATCATTGCAGCACTGGGGCCAGATGGTAAGCCCTCCCGTATCGTAGTTATCTAC
ACGACGGGGAGTCAGGCAACTATGGATGAACGAAATAGACAGATCGCTGAGATAGGTGCCTCACTGATTA
AGCATTGGTAACTGTCAGACCAAGTTTACTCATATATACTTTAGATTGATTTAAAACTTCATTTTTAATT
TAAAAGGATCTAGGTGAAGATCCTTTTTGATAATCTCATGACCAAAATCCCTTAACGTGAGTTTTCGTTC
CACTGAGCGTCAGACCCCGTAGAAAAGATCAAAGGATCTTCTTGAGATCCTTTTTTTCTGCGCGTAATCT
GCTGCTTGCAAACAAAAAAACCACCGCTACCAGCGGTGGTTTGTTTGCCGGATCAAGAGCTACCAACTCT
TTTTCCGAAGGTAACTGGCTTCAGCAGAGCGCAGATACCAAATACTGTTCTTCTAGTGTAGCCGTAGTTA
GGCCACCACTTCAAGAACTCTGTAGCACCGCCTACATACCTCGCTCTGCTAATCCTGTTACCAGTGGCTG
CTGCCAGTGGCGATAAGTCGTGTCTTACCGGGTTGGACTCAAGACGATAGTTACCGGATAAGGCGCAGCG
GTCGGGCTGAACGGGGGGTTCGTGCACACAGCCCAGCTTGGAGCGAACGACCTACACCGAACTGAGATAC
CTACAGCGTGAGCTATGAGAAAGCGCCACGCTTCCCGAAGGGAGAAAGGCGGACAGGTATCCGGTAAGCG
GCAGGGTCGGAACAGGAGAGCGCACGAGGGAGCTTCCAGGGGGAAACGCCTGGTATCTTTATAGTCCTGT
CGGGTTTCGCCACCTCTGACTTGAGCGTCGATTTTTGTGATGCTCGTCAGGGGGGCGGAGCCTATGGAAA
AACGCCAGCAACGCGGCCTTTTTACGGTTCCTGGCCTTTTGCTGGCCTTTTGCTCACATGTTCTTTCCTG
CGTTATCCCCTGATTCTGTGGATAACCGTATTACCGCCTTTGAGTGAGCTGATACCGCTCGCCGCAGCCG
AACGACCGAGCGCAGCGAGTCAGTGAGCGAGGAAGCGGAAGAGCGCCCAATACGCAAACCGCCTCTCCCC
GCGCGTTGGCCGATTCATTAATGCAGCTGGCACGACAGGTTTCCCGACTGGAAAGCGGGCAGTGAGCGCA
ACGCAATTAATGTGAGTTAGCTCACTCATTAGGCACCCCAGGCTTTACACTTTATGCTTCCGGCTCGTAT
GTTGTGTGGAATTGTGAGCGGATAACAATTTCACACGAGCTATTTAGGTGACACTATAGAAGTGAAGCTT
GGTCTCACTGCAAATGGCGGTTTCAGAGCAGAGTCAAGATGTGTTTCCATGGCTTAAATCGTTACCGGTT
GCTCCAGAGTTCAGACCTACTCTAGCAGAGTTTCAAGATCCGATCGCTTACATTTTGAAGATTGAAGAAG
AAGCTTCTAGATATGGAATCTGTAAAATTCTGCCTCCACTGCCTCCTCCTTCCAAAAAAACCTCGATTTC
TAATCTCAACCGTTCTCTGGCGGCAAGAGCGGCGGCGAGGGTTCGTGACGGCGGCTTTGGCGCGTGTGAT
TATGACGGTGGTCCCACATTCGCCACGCGCCAGCAGCAGATCGGGTTTTGCCCTAGGAAACAGCGTCCAG
TGCAAAGACCTGTGTGGCAGAGTGGAGAGGAGTACTCTTTTGGTGAGTTCGAGTTTAAAGCTAAGAACTT
TGAGAAGAATTATCTCAAGAAATGTGGTAAAAAGAGTCAACTCTCTGCCCTTGAAATTGAAACACTTTAC
TGGAGAGCCACTGTGGATAAACCCTTCTCTGTTGAGTATGCCAATGACATGCCTGGCTCGGCTTTTATCC
CTCTGAGTCTGGCTGCTGCGAGGAGGAGAGAGTCTGGTGGTGAAGGAGGAACAGTTGGTGAAACCGCTTG
GAACATGAGGGCAATGTCTAGAGCCGAAGGATCATTGCTTAAGTTCATGAAGGAAGAGATCCCTGGAGTT
ACATCACCAATGGTGTATGTTGCTATGATGTTTAGTTGGTTTGCTTGGCATGTGGAGGACCATGACCTTC
ATAGTCTCAATTACTTGCATATGGGTGCTGGTAAGACTTGGTACGGTGTGCCAAAGGATGCTGCTCTGGC
TTTTGAGGAGGTTGTTAGGGTTCATGGTTACGGTGAAGAGCTCAATCCTCTTGTGACATTTTCTACTCTT
GGTGAGAAGACAACTGTGATGTCTCCTGAAGTATTTGTTAAAGCCGGAATACCGTGTTGCAGGTTAGTGC
AAAATCCTGGAGAGTTTGTCGTCACCTTTCCGGGAGCTTATCATTCGGGATTTAGTCATGGATTTAATTT
TGGAGAAGCATCTAACATTGCCACTCCCGAATGGTTGAGAATGGCTAAAGATGCTGCTATCCGGCGAGCT
GCTATAAATTACCCTCCAATGGTTTCTCATCTCCAGCTACTTTATGACTTTGTATTGGCTCTAGGTTCTA
GAGTGCCAACAAGCATCAATCCCAAACCACGGAGTTCTAGATTAAAAGATAAGGCAAGAAGCGAAGGAGA
AAGATTGACCAAAAAGCTATTTGTGCAAAACATTATCCACAACACTATGAGACCGAATTCTCGCCCTATA
GTGAGTCGTATTACCTGGCCGTCGTTTTACAACGTCGTGACTGGGAAAACCCTGGCGTTACCCAACTTAA
TCGCCTTGCAGCACATCCCCCTTTCGCCAGCTGGCGTAATAGCGAAGAGGCCCGCACCGATCGCCCTTCC
CAACAGTTGCGCAGCCTGAATGGCGAATGGCGCCTGATGCGGTATTTTCTCCTTACGCATCTGTGCGGTA
TTTCACACCGCATATGGTGCACTCTCAGTACAATCTGCTCTGATGCCGCATAGTTAAGCCAGCCCCGACA
CCCGCCAACACCCGCTGACGCGCCCTGACGGGCTTGTCTGCTCCCGGCATCCGCTTACAGACAAGCTGTG
ACCGTCTCCGGGAGCTGCATGTGTCAGAGGTTTTCACCGTCATCACCGAAACGCGCGA
Features (pLannotate 1.2.2; 13 found; start..end, strand, type, name):
     96..200     +  promoter       AmpR promoter: bla
    201..1061    +  CDS            AmpR: β-lactamase; bla; confers resistance to ampicillin, carbenicillin, and related antibiotics
   1232..1820    +  rep_origin     ori: high-copy-number ColE1/pMB1/pBR322/pUC origin of replication
   2003..2095    +  CDS            lacI (fragment): lac repressor; lacI; The lac repressor binds to the lac operator to inhibit transcription in E. coli. This inhibition can be relieved by adding lactose or isopropyl-β-D-thiogalactopyranoside (IPTG).
   2108..2129    +  protein_bind   CAP binding site: CAP binding activates transcription in the presence of cAMP. E. coli catabolite activator protein
   2144..2174    +  promoter       lac promoter: promoter for the E. coli lac operon
   2182..2198    +  protein_bind   lac operator: The lac repressor binds to the lac operator to inhibit transcription in E. coli. This inhibition can be relieved by adding lactose or isopropyl-β-D-thiogalactopyranoside (IPTG). lac repressor encoded by lacI
   2212..2230    +  promoter       SP6 promoter: promoter for bacteriophage SP6 RNA polymerase
   2254..3543    +  CDS            REF6 (fragment): REF6_ARATH - Also known as JMJ12 From Arabidopsis thaliana (Mouse-ear cress).
   3565..3583    -  promoter       T7 promoter: promoter for bacteriophage T7 RNA polymerase
   3585..3737    +  CDS            lacZα (fragment): LacZα fragment of β-galactosidase; lacZ fragment
   3743..3842    -  misc_feature   bom (fragment): basis of mobility region from pBR322
   3944..1       -  CDS            rop (fragment) (across the origin): Rop protein, which maintains plasmids at low copy number; rop
