[The description below was written by a language model from this plasmid's Addgene catalogue record and pLannotate feature annotations shown in this document.]
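Description:
pGGE-AtREF6jmj is a GreenGate entry vector built on the pGGE000 backbone and carrying the coding region for the jmj (Jumonji) domain of Arabidopsis thaliana REF6, also known as JMJ12. It is a small, high-copy E. coli plasmid of 3,978 nt, consistent with the recorded 2,686 bp backbone plus a 1,292 bp insert. It replicates from a ColE1/pUC-type origin and is selected with ampicillin through a β-lactamase gene driven by its own bla promoter.

The insert is annotated as a REF6 fragment of about 1.3 kb, so the plasmid encodes only part of the protein rather than the full-length gene. It sits between two BsaI sites that are retained after cloning. In the GreenGate system, which is a Golden Gate-style method for assembling plant transformation constructs, BsaI cuts outside its recognition sequence and releases the module with defined overhangs. These overhangs direct its ordered ligation with other entry modules into a destination vector in a single reaction. The pGGE name indicates that the fragment occupies the "E" module position, but the record does not give the overhang sequences or say which partners it is meant to be joined to.

The remaining annotated features are cloning-vector remnants around the insert: a CAP site, lac promoter and operator, flanking SP6 and T7 phage promoters, and fragments of lacI, lacZα, bom and rop. No plant promoter, terminator or plant selection marker is present, so the plasmid is a building block and not an expression construct. The record states no application beyond supplying the REF6 jmj domain coding module for GreenGate assemblies.
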