Addgene plasmid #246814: pGGE-AtREF6jmj
Purpose: A GreenGate entry vector containing coding region of jmj domain of AtREF6
Depositing lab: Danhua Jiang. Depositing organization: Institute of Genetics and Developmental Biology, Chinese Academy of Sciences.
Backbone
  Vector backbone: pGGE000
  Backbone size w/o insert (bp): 2686
  Vector type: GreenGate cloning entry vector
Growth in bacteria
  Bacterial resistance: Ampicillin, 100 μg/mL
  Growth temperature: 37°C
  Growth strain: DH5alpha
  Copy number: High Copy
Gene/Insert
  Gene/Insert name: AtREF6jmj
  Species: A. thaliana (mustard weed)
  Insert size (bp): 1292
  Cloning method: Restriction Enzyme; 5′ cloning site BsaI (not destroyed); 3′ cloning site BsaI (not destroyed)
  Sequencing primers: 5′ atgtgagttagctcactcattaggcac; 3′ gcaaggcgattaagttgggtaacg
Terms and licenses: Academic/Nonprofit Terms; Industry Terms: Not Available to Industry
How to cite: pGGE-AtREF6jmj was a gift from Danhua Jiang (Addgene plasmid # 246814 ; http://n2t.net/addgene:246814 ; RRID:Addgene_246814)
